Addgene plasmid #103466: LSB-hsa-miR-34b-3p
Purpose: Used to sense miRNA activity using fluorescence based tools. hsa-miR-34b-3p target in 3' UTR of of mKate. miRNA activity can be measured by the repression of mKate2 relative to EBFP2 fluorescent proteins . Plasmid is inherently unstable; please see Depositor Comments
Depositing lab: Ron Weiss. Depositing organization: Massachusetts Institute of Technology. Publication: A mixed antagonistic/synergistic miRNA repression model enables accurate predictions of multi-input miRNA sensor activity. Gam JJ, Babb J, Weiss R. Nat Commun. 2018 Jun 22;9(1):2430. doi: 10.1038/s41467-018-04575-0. PubMed 29934631.
Backbone
  Vector backbone: Low Sensor Backbone (LSB)
  Vector type: Mammalian Expression, Synthetic Biology
Growth in bacteria
  Bacterial resistance: Ampicillin and Kanamycin, 100 & 50 μg/mL
  Growth temperature: 30°C
  Growth strain: NEB Stable
  Copy number: High Copy
Gene/Insert
  Gene/Insert name: hsa-miR-34b-3p target
  Species: H. sapiens (human)
  Entrez Gene: MIR34A (a.k.a. MIRN34A, miRNA34A, mir-34, mir-34a)
  Promoter: EF-1a
  Cloning method: Gibson Cloning
Terms and licenses: Academic/Nonprofit Terms; Industry Terms: Not Available to Industry
Depositor comments: Please note that this plasmid is inherently unstable due to a repeating poly A element. We recommend performing a diagnostic digest on multiple colonies upon receipt. The depositors would like to note the presence of several discrepancies between the depositor sequence and physical plasmid sequence. In particular, the sequences upstream and downstream of the puromycin coding region have 10 bp insertions which do not affect the ability to perform puromycin selection. The sequences for those regions within the physical plasmids are as follows: Upstream of Puro: GAATTCGACCGCCTGTCTCAAGGTGCCACC; Downstream of Puro: GCTTTGAGACTACGCGTGAATTCACTCCTC.
How to cite: LSB-hsa-miR-34b-3p was a gift from Ron Weiss (Addgene plasmid # 103466 ; http://n2t.net/addgene:103466 ; RRID:Addgene_103466)
