[The description below was written by a language model from this plasmid's Addgene catalogue record and pLannotate feature annotations shown in this document.]
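Description:
LSB-hsa-miR-34b-3p is an 11-kb mammalian expression plasmid built on the Low Sensor Backbone (LSB) and designed as a fluorescent reporter of microRNA activity. It replicates in E. coli from a high-copy ColE1/pUC-type origin and carries both an ampicillin (β-lactamase) and a kanamycin (aph(3')-Ia) resistance gene, matching the dual selection listed in the record. A puromycin N-acetyltransferase coding sequence followed by a rabbit β-globin polyadenylation signal is also present for selection in mammalian cells. No promoter for it is annotated in the feature table.

The payload consists of two parallel transcription units, each driven by the human EF-1α core promoter with its intron A and terminated by a β-globin poly(A) signal. Gateway attB4, attB1 and attB2 scars flank the promoter and coding modules, reflecting modular assembly of the backbone. One unit encodes the red fluorescent protein mKate2 and, according to the record, carries a target site for hsa-miR-34b-3p in its 3' UTR. This site is not separately annotated, but it would lie in the unannotated stretch between the mKate2 coding region and its poly(A) signal. The other unit expresses the blue protein EBFP2 with no target site and acts as an internal reference for transfection and expression level. When miR-34b-3p is active in a cell, mKate2 output falls relative to EBFP2, so the red-to-blue ratio gives a normalized readout of miRNA activity.

The catalogue's gene link points to MIR34A rather than miR-34b. The depositors warn that the repeated poly(A) elements make the plasmid inherently unstable. They also report small insertions flanking the puromycin coding region in the physical plasmid that are absent from the deposited sequence and do not impair puromycin selection.
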