Features (pLannotate 1.2.2; 28 found; start..end, strand, type, name):
     87..675     -  rep_origin     ori: high-copy-number ColE1/pMB1/pBR322/pUC origin of replication
    846..1706    -  CDS            AmpR: β-lactamase; bla; confers resistance to ampicillin, carbenicillin, and related antibiotics
   1707..1778    -  promoter       AmpR promoter: bla
   1857..2456    +  CDS            PuroR: puromycin N-acetyltransferase; pac from Streptomyces alboniger; confers resistance to puromycin
   2461..2541    +  CDS            HBB (fragment): HBB_PONPY - Experimental evidence at transcript level: Swiss-Prot protein existence level 2. Involved in oxygen transport from the lung to the various peripheral tissues. From Pongo pygmaeus (Bornean orangutan).
   2612..2667    +  polyA_signal   β-globin poly(A) signal: rabbit β-globin polyadenylation signal (Gil and Proudfoot, 1987)
   3646..3666    +  protein_bind   attB4: mutant version of attB; core recombination site for the Gateway® BP reaction BP Clonase™
   3734..3945    +  promoter       EF-1α core promoter: core promoter for human elongation factor EF-1α
   3946..4884    +  intron         EF-1α intron A: intron upstream of the start codon of human EF-1α
   4911..4931    +  protein_bind   attB1: mutant version of attB; core recombination site for the Gateway® BP reaction BP Clonase™
   4951..5646    +  CDS            mKate2: mKate2 is a basic (constitutively fluorescent) red fluorescent protein published in 2009, derived from Entacmaea quadricolor. It is reported to be a rapidly-maturing monomer with moderate acid sensitivity.
   5666..5690    -  protein_bind   attB2: mutant version of attB; recombination site for the Gateway® BP reaction BP Clonase™
   5834..5908    +  CDS            HBB (fragment): HBB_PONPY - Experimental evidence at transcript level: Swiss-Prot protein existence level 2. Involved in oxygen transport from the lung to the various peripheral tissues. From Pongo pygmaeus (Bornean orangutan).
   5979..6034    +  polyA_signal   β-globin poly(A) signal: rabbit β-globin polyadenylation signal (Gil and Proudfoot, 1987)
   6418..6443    +  misc_feature   SA: splice acceptor site
   7115..7135    +  protein_bind   attB4: mutant version of attB; core recombination site for the Gateway® BP reaction BP Clonase™
   7203..7414    +  promoter       EF-1α core promoter: core promoter for human elongation factor EF-1α
   7415..8353    +  intron         EF-1α intron A: intron upstream of the start codon of human EF-1α
   8380..8400    +  protein_bind   attB1: mutant version of attB; core recombination site for the Gateway® BP reaction BP Clonase™
   8411..9127    +  CDS            EBFP2: EBFP2 is a basic (constitutively fluorescent) blue fluorescent protein published in 2007, derived from Aequorea victoria. It is reported to be a rapidly-maturing monomer with moderate acid sensitivity.
   9135..9159    -  protein_bind   attB2: mutant version of attB; recombination site for the Gateway® BP reaction BP Clonase™
   9163..9243    +  CDS            HBB (fragment): HBB_PONPY - Experimental evidence at transcript level: Swiss-Prot protein existence level 2. Involved in oxygen transport from the lung to the various peripheral tissues. From Pongo pygmaeus (Bornean orangutan).
   9314..9369    +  polyA_signal   β-globin poly(A) signal: rabbit β-globin polyadenylation signal (Gil and Proudfoot, 1987)
   9752..9774    -  protein_bind   lac operator (fragment): The lac repressor binds to the lac operator to inhibit transcription in E. coli. This inhibition can be relieved by adding lactose or isopropyl-β-D-thiogalactopyranoside (IPTG). lac repressor encoded by lacI
   9778..9808    -  promoter       lac promoter: promoter for the E. coli lac operon
   9823..9844    -  protein_bind   CAP binding site: CAP binding activates transcription in the presence of cAMP. E. coli catabolite activator protein
   9857..9896    -  CDS            lacI (fragment): lac repressor; lacI; The lac repressor binds to the lac operator to inhibit transcription in E. coli. This inhibition can be relieved by adding lactose or isopropyl-β-D-thiogalactopyranoside (IPTG).
  10069..10878   +  CDS            KanR: aminoglycoside phosphotransferase; aph(3')-Ia; confers resistance to kanamycin in bacteria or G418 (Geneticin®) in eukaryotes
>Addgene plasmid #103466 | LSB-hsa-miR-34b-3p | depositor full sequence | sequence record 195981 | Full Sequence
AATTGAGGGGATAACGCAGGAAAGAACATGTGAGCAAAAGGCCAGCAAAAGGCCAGGAACCGTAAAAAGG
CCGCGTTGCTGGCGTTTTTCCATAGGCTCCGCCCCCCTGACGAGCATCACAAAAATCGACGCTCAAGTCA
GAGGTGGCGAAACCCGACAGGACTATAAAGATACCAGGCGTTTCCCCCTGGAAGCTCCCTCGTGCGCTCT
CCTGTTCCGACCCTGCCGCTTACCGGATACCTGTCCGCCTTTCTCCCTTCGGGAAGCGTGGCGCTTTCTC
ATAGCTCACGCTGTAGGTATCTCAGTTCGGTGTAGGTCGTTCGCTCCAAGCTGGGCTGTGTGCACGAACC
CCCCGTTCAGCCCGACCGCTGCGCCTTATCCGGTAACTATCGTCTTGAGTCCAACCCGGTAAGACACGAC
TTATCGCCACTGGCAGCAGCCACTGGTAACAGGATTAGCAGAGCGAGGTATGTAGGCGGTGCTACAGAGT
TCTTGAAGTGGTGGCCTAACTACGGCTACACTAGAAGAACAGTATTTGGTATCTGCGCTCTGCTGAAGCC
AGTTACCTTCGGAAAAAGAGTTGGTAGCTCTTGATCCGGCAAACAAACCACCGCTGGTAGCGGTGGTTTT
TTTGTTTGCAAGCAGCAGATTACGCGCAGAAAAAAAGGATCTCAAGAAGATCCTTTGATCTTTTCTACGG
GGTCTGACGCTCAGTGGAACGAAAACTCACGTTAAGGGATTTTGGTCATGAGATTATCAAAAAGGATCTT
CACCTAGATCCTTTTAAATTAAAAATGAAGTTTTAAATCAATCTAAAGTATATATGAGTAAACTTGGTCT
GACAGTTACCAATGCTTAATCAGTGAGGCACCTATCTCAGCGATCTGTCTATTTCGTTCATCCATAGTTG
CCTGACTCCCCGTCGTGTAGATAACTACGATACGGGAGGGCTTACCATCTGGCCCCAGTGCTGCAATGAT
ACCGCGAGAACCACGCTCACCGGCTCCAGATTTATCAGCAATAAACCAGCCAGCCGGAAGGGCCGAGCGC
AGAAGTGGTCCTGCAACTTTATCCGCCTCCATCCAGTCTATTAATTGTTGCCGGGAAGCTAGAGTAAGTA
GTTCGCCAGTTAATAGTTTGCGCAACGTTGTTGCCATTGCTACAGGCATCGTGGTGTCACGCTCGTCGTT
TGGTATGGCTTCATTCAGCTCCGGTTCCCAACGATCAAGGCGAGTTACATGATCCCCCATGTTGTGCAAA
AAAGCGGTTAGCTCCTTCGGTCCTCCGATCGTTGTCAGAAGTAAGTTGGCCGCAGTGTTATCACTCATGG
TTATGGCAGCACTGCATAATTCTCTTACTGTCATGCCATCCGTAAGATGCTTTTCTGTGACTGGTGAGTA
CTCAACCAAGTCATTCTGAGAATAGTGTATGCGGCGACCGAGTTGCTCTTGCCCGGCGTCAATACGGGAT
AATACCGCGCCACATAGCAGAACTTTAAAAGTGCTCATCATTGGAAAACGTTCTTCGGGGCGAAAACTCT
CAAGGATCTTACCGCTGTTGAGATCCAGTTCGATGTAACCCACTCGTGCACCCAACTGATCTTCAGCATC
TTTTACTTTCACCAGCGTTTCTGGGTGAGCAAAAACAGGAAGGCAAAATGCCGCAAAAAAGGGAATAAGG
GCGACACGGAAATGTTGAATACTCATACTCTTCCTTTTTCAATATTATTGAAGCATTTATCAGGGTTATT
GTCTCATGAGCGGATACATATTTGAATGTAGCTCCGAATTTCTCGAGGGCTTGTCGACGACGGCGGTCTC
CGTCGTCAGGATCATGAATTCGACCCGCCTGCCACCATGACCGAGTACAAGCCCACGGTGCGCCTCGCCA
CCCGCGACGACGTCCCCCGGGCCGTACGCACCCTCGCCGCCGCGTTCGCCGACTACCCCGCCACGCGCCA
CACCGTCGACCCGGACCGCCACATCGAGCGGGTCACCGAGCTGCAAGAACTCTTCCTCACGCGCGTCGGG
CTCGACATCGGCAAGGTGTGGGTCGCGGACGACGGCGCCGCGGTGGCGGTCTGGACCACGCCGGAGAGCG
TCGAAGCGGGGGCGGTGTTCGCCGAGATCGGCCCGCGCATGGCCGAGTTGAGCGGTTCCCGGCTGGCCGC
GCAGCAACAGATGGAAGGCCTCCTGGCGCCGCACCGGCCCAAGGAGCCCGCGTGGTTCCTGGCCACCGTC
GGCGTCTCGCCCGACCACCAGGGCAAGGGTCTGGGCAGCGCCGTCGTGCTCCCCGGAGTGGAGGCGGCCG
AGCGCGCCGGGGTGCCCGCCTTCCTGGAGACATCCGCGCCCCGCAACCTCCCCTTCTACGAGCGGCTCGG
CTTCACCGTCACCGCCGACGTCGAGGTGCCCGAAGGACCGCGCACCTGGTGCATGACCCGCAAGCCCGGT
GCCTGATACGCGTGAATTCACTCCTCAGGTGCAGGCTGCCTATCAGAAGGTGGTGGCTGGTGTGGCCAAT
GCCCTGGCTCACAAATACCACTGAGATCTTTTTCCCTCTGCCAAAAATTATGGGGACATCATGAAGCCCC
TTGAGCATCTGACTTCTGGCTAATAAAGGAAATTTATTTTCATTGCAATAGTGTGTTGGAATTTTTTGTG
TCTCTCACTCGGAAGGACATATGGGAGGGCAAATCATTTAAAACATCAGAATGAGTATTTGGTTTAGAGT
TTGGCAACATATGCCCATATGCTGGCTGCCATGAACAAAGGTTGGCTATAAAGAGGTCATCAGTATATGA
AACAGCCCCCTGCTGTCCATTCCTTATTCCATAGAAAAGCCTTGACTTGAGGTTAGATTTTTTTTATATT
TTGTTTTGTGTTATTTTTTTCTTTAACATCCCTAAAATTTTCCTTACATGTTTTACTAGCCAGATTTTTC
CTCCTCTCCTGACTACTCCCAGTCATAGCTGTCCCTCTTCTCTTATGGAGATCCCTCGACCTGCAGCCCA
AGCTTGAATTCTCTAGAATTACCCTGTTATCCCTATGCTTGGTTTACCGAGCTCTTATTGGTTTTCAAAC
TTCATTGACTGTGCCCAACGCGCCTGGGAGCTCACGGGGACAGCCCCCCCCCAAAGCCCCCAGGGATGTA
ATTACGTCCCTCCCCCGCTAGGGGGCAGCAGCGAGCCGCCCGGGGCTCCGCTCCGGTCCGGCGCTCCCCC
CGCATCCCCGAGCCGGCAGCGTGCGGGGACAGCCCGGGCACGGGGAAGGTGGCACGGGATCGCTTTCCTC
TGAACGCTTCTCGCTGCTCTTTGAGCCTGCAGACACCTGGGGGGATACGGGGAAAAAGCTAGGCTGAAAG
ACCGGTTCTTAGAATGACACGCGCCTGGGAGCTCACGGGGACAGCCCCCCCCCAAAGCCCCCAGGGATGT
AATTACGTCCCTCCCCCGCTAGGGGGCAGCAGCGAGCCGCCCGGGGCTCCGCTCCGGTCCGGCGCTCCCC
CCGCATCCCCGAGCCGGCAGCGTGCGGGGACAGCCCGGGCACGGGGAAGGTGGCACGGGATCGCTTTCCT
CTGAACGCTTCTCGCTGCTCTTTGAGCCTGCAGACACCTGGGGGGATACGGGGAAAAAGCTAACTTCTGA
GACGACAACTTTGTATAGAAAAGTTGGCTCCGAATTCGCCCTTGACAGCAGAGATCCAGTTTGGTTAATT
AATTGGCTCCGGTGCCCGTCAGTGGGCAGAGCGCACATCGCCCACAGTCCCCGAGAAGTTGTGGGGAGGG
GTCGGCAATTGAACCGGTGCCTAGAGAAGGTGGCGCGGGGTAAACTGGGAAAGTGATGTCGTGTACTGGC
TCCGCCTTTTTCCCGAGGGTGGGGGAGAACCGTATATAAGTGCAGTAGTCGCCGTGAACGTTCTTTTTCG
CAACGGGTTTGCCGCCAGAACACAGGTAAGTGCCGTGTGTGGTTCCCGCGGGCCTGGCCTCTTTACGGGT
TATGGCCCTTGCGTGCCTTGAATTACTTCCACCTGGCTGCAGTACGTGATTCTTGATCCCGAGCTTCGGG
TTGGAAGTGGGTGGGAGAGTTCGAGGCCTTGCGCTTAAGGAGCCCCTTCGCCTCGTGCTTGAGTTGAGGC
CTGGCCTGGGCGCTGGGGCCGCCGCGTGCGAATCTGGTGGCACCTTCGCGCCTGTCTCGCTGCTTTCGAT
AAGTCTCTAGCCATTTAAAATTTTTGATGACCTGCTGCGACGCTTTTTTTCTGGCAAGATAGTCTTGTAA
ATGCGGGCCAAGATCTGCACACTGGTATTTCGGTTTTTGGGGCCGCGGGCGGCGACGGGGCCCGTGCGTC
CCAGCGCACATGTTCGGCGAGGCGGGGCCTGCGAGCGCGGCCACCGAGAATCGGACGGGGGTAGTCTCAA
GCTGGCCGGCCTGCTCTGGTGCCTGGCCTCGCGCCGCCGTGTATCGCCCCGCCCTGGGCGGCAAGGCTGG
CCCGGTCGGCACCAGTTGCGTGAGCGGAAAGATGGCCGCTTCCCGGCCCTGCTGCAGGGAGCTCAAAATG
GAGGACGCGGCGCTCGGGAGAGCGGGCGGGTGAGTCACCCACACAAAGGAAAAGGGCCTTTCCGTCCTCA
GCCGTCGCTTCATGTGACTCCACGGAGTACCGGGCGCCGTCCAGGCACCTCGATTAGTTCTCGAGCTTTT
GGAGTACGTCGTCTTTAGGTTGGGGGGAGGGGTTTTATGCGATGGAGTTTCCCCACACTGAGTGGGTGGA
GACTGAAGTTAGGCCAGCTTGGCACTTGATGTAATTCTCCTTGGAATTTGCCCTTTTTGAGTTTGGATCT
TGGTTCATTCTCAAGCCTCAGACAGTGGTTCAAAGTTTTTTTCTTCCATTTCAGGTGTCGTGAGAAGGGC
GAATTCGACCCAAGTTTGTACAAAAAAGCAGGCTGGATCCAGGTGCCACCATGGTGAGCGAGCTGATTAA
GGAGAACATGCACATGAAGCTGTACATGGAGGGCACCGTGAACAACCACCACTTCAAGTGCACATCCGAG
GGCGAAGGCAAGCCCTACGAGGGCACCCAGACCATGAGAATCAAGGCGGTCGAGGGCGGCCCTCTCCCCT
TCGCCTTCGACATCCTGGCTACCAGCTTCATGTACGGCAGCAAAACCTTCATCAACCACACCCAGGGCAT
CCCCGACTTCTTTAAGCAGTCCTTCCCCGAGGGCTTCACATGGGAGAGAGTCACCACATACGAAGATGGG
GGCGTGCTGACCGCTACCCAGGACACCAGCCTCCAGGACGGCTGCCTCATCTACAACGTCAAGATCAGAG
GGGTGAACTTCCCATCCAACGGCCCTGTGATGCAGAAGAAAACACTCGGCTGGGAGGCCTCCACCGAGAC
ACTGTACCCCGCTGACGGCGGCCTGGAAGGCAGAGCCGACATGGCCCTGAAGCTCGTGGGCGGGGGCCAC
CTGATCTGCAACCTTAAGACCACATACAGATCCAAGAAACCCGCTAAGAACCTCAAGATGCCCGGCGTCT
ACTATGTGGACAGGAGACTGGAAAGAATCAAGGAGGCCGACAAAGAGACATACGTCGAGCAGCACGAGGT
GGCTGTGGCCAGATACTGCGACCTCCCTAGCAAACTGGGGCACAAACTTAATTGAGAATTCTACCACCCA
GCTTTCTTGTACAAAGTGGTACGTCTCAAGACCAGAGGTCTCTGCTTTCATGACTATGGCAGTGGAGTTA
GTGATTGATGGCAGTGGAGTTAGTGATTGATGGCAGTGGAGTTAGTGATTGATGGCAGTGGAGTTAGTGA
TTGCAACCAGAAGAGACCTGTGCTTCACTCCTCAGGTGCAGGCTGCCTATCAGAAGGTGGTGGCTGGTGT
GGCCAATGCCCTGGCTCACAAATACCACTGAGATCTTTTTCCCTCTGCCAAAAATTATGGGGACATCATG
AAGCCCCTTGAGCATCTGACTTCTGGCTAATAAAGGAAATTTATTTTCATTGCAATAGTGTGTTGGAATT
TTTTGTGTCTCTCACTCGGAAGGACATATGGGAGGGCAAATCATTTAAAACATCAGAATGAGTATTTGGT
TTAGAGTTTGGCAACATATGCCCATATGCTGGCTGCCATGAACAAAGGTTGGCTATAAAGAGGTCATCAG
TATATGAAACAGCCCCCTGCTGTCCATTCCTTATTCCATAGAAAAGCCTTGACTTGAGGTTAGATTTTTT
TTATATTTTGTTTTGTGTTATTTTTTTCTTTAACATCCCTAAAATTTTCCTTACATGTTTTACTAGCCAG
ATTTTTCCTCCTCTCCTGACTACTCCCAGTCATAGCTGTCCCTCTTCTCTTATGGAGATCCCGAGCGGTG
CGTTTTTATGCTTGTAGTATTGTATAATGTTTTTAAGATCCAAGCTTCTGACCTCTTCTCTTCCTCCCAC
AGGGCCTCGAGACAATTGCATCGATGGTACCAGTGAAAGTCTGCAATGAATTCGAGTTGGCGCGCCTGTC
ATTCTAAATCTCTCTTTCAGCCTAAAGCTTTTTCCCCGTATCCCCCCAGGTGTCTGCAGGCTCAAAGAGC
AGCGAGAAGCGTTCAGAGGAAAGCGATCCCGTGCCACCTTCCCCGTGCCCGGGCTGTCCCCGCACGCTGC
CGGCTCGGGGATGCGGGGGGAGCGCCGGACCGGAGCGGAGCCCCGGGCGGCTCGCTGCTGCCCCCTAGCG
GGGGAGGGACGTAATTACATCCCTGGGGGCTTTGGGAGGGGGCTGTCCCCGTGAGCTCCCAGGCGCGCCT
GTCATTCTAAATCTCTCTTTCAGCCTAAAGCTTTTTCCCCGTATCCCCCCAGGTGTCTGCAGGCTCAAAG
AGCAGCGAGAAGCGTTCAGAGGAAAGCGATCCCGTGCCACCTTCCCCGTGCCCGGGCTGTCCCCGCACGC
TGCCGGCTCGGGGATGCGGGGGGAGCGCCGGACCGGAGCGGAGCCCCGGGCGGCTCGCTGCTGCCCCCTA
GCGGGGGAGGGACGTAATTACATCCCTGGGGGCTTTGGGGGGGGGCTGTCCCCGTGAGCTCCCAGGCGCG
CCAACTCGGTACCGTATCGATGTCGACGTTAACGCTAGTGATATCAACTTTGTATAGAAAAGTTGGCTCC
GAATTCGCCCTTGACAGCAGAGATCCAGTTTGGTTAATTAATTGGCTCCGGTGCCCGTCAGTGGGCAGAG
CGCACATCGCCCACAGTCCCCGAGAAGTTGTGGGGAGGGGTCGGCAATTGAACCGGTGCCTAGAGAAGGT
GGCGCGGGGTAAACTGGGAAAGTGATGTCGTGTACTGGCTCCGCCTTTTTCCCGAGGGTGGGGGAGAACC
GTATATAAGTGCAGTAGTCGCCGTGAACGTTCTTTTTCGCAACGGGTTTGCCGCCAGAACACAGGTAAGT
GCCGTGTGTGGTTCCCGCGGGCCTGGCCTCTTTACGGGTTATGGCCCTTGCGTGCCTTGAATTACTTCCA
CCTGGCTGCAGTACGTGATTCTTGATCCCGAGCTTCGGGTTGGAAGTGGGTGGGAGAGTTCGAGGCCTTG
CGCTTAAGGAGCCCCTTCGCCTCGTGCTTGAGTTGAGGCCTGGCCTGGGCGCTGGGGCCGCCGCGTGCGA
ATCTGGTGGCACCTTCGCGCCTGTCTCGCTGCTTTCGATAAGTCTCTAGCCATTTAAAATTTTTGATGAC
CTGCTGCGACGCTTTTTTTCTGGCAAGATAGTCTTGTAAATGCGGGCCAAGATCTGCACACTGGTATTTC
GGTTTTTGGGGCCGCGGGCGGCGACGGGGCCCGTGCGTCCCAGCGCACATGTTCGGCGAGGCGGGGCCTG
CGAGCGCGGCCACCGAGAATCGGACGGGGGTAGTCTCAAGCTGGCCGGCCTGCTCTGGTGCCTGGCCTCG
CGCCGCCGTGTATCGCCCCGCCCTGGGCGGCAAGGCTGGCCCGGTCGGCACCAGTTGCGTGAGCGGAAAG
ATGGCCGCTTCCCGGCCCTGCTGCAGGGAGCTCAAAATGGAGGACGCGGCGCTCGGGAGAGCGGGCGGGT
GAGTCACCCACACAAAGGAAAAGGGCCTTTCCGTCCTCAGCCGTCGCTTCATGTGACTCCACGGAGTACC
GGGCGCCGTCCAGGCACCTCGATTAGTTCTCGAGCTTTTGGAGTACGTCGTCTTTAGGTTGGGGGGAGGG
GTTTTATGCGATGGAGTTTCCCCACACTGAGTGGGTGGAGACTGAAGTTAGGCCAGCTTGGCACTTGATG
TAATTCTCCTTGGAATTTGCCCTTTTTGAGTTTGGATCTTGGTTCATTCTCAAGCCTCAGACAGTGGTTC
AAAGTTTTTTTCTTCCATTTCAGGTGTCGTGAGAAGGGCGAATTCGACCCAAGTTTGTACAAAAAAGCAG
GCTCGCCACCATGGTGAGCAAGGGCGAGGAGCTGTTCACCGGGGTGGTGCCCATCCTGGTCGAGCTGGAC
GGCGACGTAAACGGCCACAAGTTCAGCGTGAGGGGCGAGGGCGAGGGCGATGCCACCAACGGCAAGCTGA
CCCTGAAGTTCATCTGCACCACCGGCAAGCTGCCCGTGCCCTGGCCCACCCTCGTGACCACCCTGAGCCA
CGGCGTGCAGTGCTTCGCCCGCTACCCCGACCACATGAAGCAGCACGACTTCTTCAAGTCCGCCATGCCC
GAAGGCTACGTCCAGGAGCGCACCATCTTCTTCAAGGACGACGGCACCTACAAGACCCGCGCCGAGGTGA
AGTTCGAGGGCGACACCCTAGTGAACCGCATCGAGCTGAAGGGCGTCGACTTCAAGGAGGACGGCAACAT
CCTGGGGCACAAGCTGGAGTACAACTTCAACAGCCACAACATCTATATCATGGCCGTCAAGCAGAAGAAC
GGCATCAAGGTGAACTTCAAGATCCGCCACAACGTGGAGGACGGCAGCGTGCAGCTCGCCGACCACTACC
AGCAGAACACCCCCATCGGCGACGGCCCCGTGCTGCTGCCCGACAGCCACTACCTGAGCACCCAGTCCGT
GCTGAGCAAAGACCCCAACGAGAAGCGCGATCACATGGTCCTGCTGGAGTTCCGCACCGCCGCCGGGATC
ACTCTCGGCATGGACGAGCTGTACAAGTAATACCACCCAGCTTTCTTGTACAAAGTGGTACGCGTGAATT
CACTCCTCAGGTGCAGGCTGCCTATCAGAAGGTGGTGGCTGGTGTGGCCAATGCCCTGGCTCACAAATAC
CACTGAGATCTTTTTCCCTCTGCCAAAAATTATGGGGACATCATGAAGCCCCTTGAGCATCTGACTTCTG
GCTAATAAAGGAAATTTATTTTCATTGCAATAGTGTGTTGGAATTTTTTGTGTCTCTCACTCGGAAGGAC
ATATGGGAGGGCAAATCATTTAAAACATCAGAATGAGTATTTGGTTTAGAGTTTGGCAACATATGCCCAT
ATGCTGGCTGCCATGAACAAAGGTTGGCTATAAAGAGGTCATCAGTATATGAAACAGCCCCCTGCTGTCC
ATTCCTTATTCCATAGAAAAGCCTTGACTTGAGGTTAGATTTTTTTTATATTTTGTTTTGTGTTATTTTT
TTCTTTAACATCCCTAAAATTTTCCTTACATGTTTTACTAGCCAGATTTTTCCTCCTCTCCTGACTACTC
CCAGTCATAGCTGTCCCTCTTCTCTTATGGAGATCCCTCGACCTGCAGCCCAAGCTTGGCGTAATCATGG
TCATAGCTGTTTCCTGTGTGAAATTGTTATCCGCTCACAATTCCACACAACATACGAGCCGGAAGCATAA
AGTGTAAAGCCTGGGGTGCCTAATGAGTGAGCTAACTCACATTAATTGCGTTGCGCTCACTGCCCGCTTT
CCAGTCGGGAAACCTGTCGTGCCAGCGGATCGACAGTACTAAGCTTGGTCTAATACCCAATCTCTCGTCT
TATCCAGATGTTTTATACGCCTCTGGCCCGTGTCTCAAAATCTCTGATGTTACATTGCACAAGATAAAAT
AATATCATCATGAACAATAAAACTGTCTGCTTACATAAACAGTAATACAAGGGGTGTTATGAGCCATATT
CAACGGGAAACGTCGAGGCCGCGATTAAATTCCAACATGGATGCTGATTTATATGGGTATAAATGGGCTC
GCGATAATGTCGGGCAATCAGGTGCGACAATCTATCGCTTGTATGGGAAGCCCGATGCGCCAGAGTTGTT
TCTGAAACATGGCAAAGGTAGCGTTGCCAATGATGTTACAGATGAGATGGTCAGACTAAACTGGCTGACG
GAATTTATGCCTCTTCCGACCATCAAGCATTTTATCCGTACTCCTGATGATGCATGGTTACTCACCACTG
CGATCCCCGGAAAAACAGCATTCCAGGTATTAGAAGAATATCCTGATTCAGGTGAAAATATTGTTGATGC
GCTGGCAGTGTTCCTGCGCCGGTTGCATTCGATTCCTGTTTGTAATTGTCCTTTTAACAGCGATCGCGTA
TTTCGTCTCGCTCAGGCGCAATCACGAATGAATAACGGTTTGGTTGATGCGAGTGATTTTGATGACGAGC
GTAATGGCTGGCCTGTTGAACAAGTCTGGAAAGAAATGCATAAACTTTTGCCATTCTCACCGGATTCAGT
CGTCACTCATGGTGATTTCTCACTTGATAACCTTATTTTTGACGAGGGGAAATTAATAGGTTGTATTGAT
GTTGGACGAGTCGGAATCGCAGACCGATACCAGGATCTTGCCATCCTATGGAACTGCCTCGGTGAGTTTT
CTCCTTCATTACAGAAACGGCTTTTTCAAAAATATGGTATTGATAATCCTGATATGAATAAATTGCAGTT
TCATTTGATGCTCGATGAGTTTTTCTAATCAGAATTGGTTAATTGGTTGTAACACTGGCAGAGCATTACG
CTGACTTGACGGGACGGCGCAAGCTCATGACCAAAATCCCTTAACGTGAGTTACGCGTCGTTCCACTGAG
CGTCAGAGGTATCACTAGTATTACAGAGGTAAGTTATAACAGTCGCCTAACCC
