>Addgene plasmid #103466 | LSB-hsa-miR-34b-3p | depositor partial sequence | sequence record 195982 | hsa-miR-34b-3p target
ATGGCAGTGGAGTTAGTGATTG
