>Addgene plasmid #103466 | LSB-hsa-miR-34b-3p | addgene partial sequence | sequence record 270878 | mKate2-F 5'-ACCCGCTAAGAACCTCAAGA-3'
TCAAGGAGGCCGACAAAGAGACATACGTCGAGCAGCACGAGGTGGCTGTGGCCAGATACTGCGACCTCCC
TAGCAAACTGGGGCACAAACTTAATTGAGAATTCTACCACCCAGCTTTCTTGTACAAAGTGGTACGTCTC
AAGACCAGAGGTCTCTGCTTTCATGACTATGGCAGTGGAGTTAGTGATTGATGGCAGTGGAGTTAGTGAT
TGATGGCAGTGGAGTTAGTGATTGATGGCAGTGGAGTTAGTGATTGCAACCAGAAGAGACCTGTGCTTC
